Addgene plasmid #152688: pGBW-m4133777
Purpose: Mammalian expression plasmid for SARS-CoV-2 ORF7a protein
Depositing lab: Ginkgo Bioworks & Benjie Chen. Depositing organization: Ginkgo Bioworks.
Backbone
  Vector backbone: pTwist_CMV_Puro_6
  Backbone size w/o insert (bp): 6080
  Vector type: Mammalian Expression
  Selectable markers: Puromycin
Growth in bacteria
  Bacterial resistance: Ampicillin, 100 μg/mL
  Growth temperature: 37°C
  Growth strain: DH5alpha
  Copy number: High Copy
Gene/Insert
  Gene/Insert name: SARS-CoV-2 ORF7a protein
  Species: Severe acute respiratory syndrome coronavirus 2
  Insert size (bp): 359
  Mutation: wt
  Entrez Gene: ORF7a (a.k.a. GU280_gp07)
  Promoter: CMV
  Tag / fusion protein: Cleavable TEV;S-tag (C terminal on backbone)
  Cloning method: Unknown
Resource information
  A portion of this plasmid was derived from a plasmid made by: GinkgoBioworks
Depositor comments: NCBI reference sequence: YP_009724395.1
How to cite: pGBW-m4133777 was a gift from Ginkgo Bioworks & Benjie Chen (Addgene plasmid # 152688 ; http://n2t.net/addgene:152688 ; RRID:Addgene_152688)
