[The description below was written by a language model from this plasmid's Addgene catalogue record and pLannotate feature annotations shown in this document.]
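Description:
pGBW-m4133777 is a mammalian expression plasmid built on the pTwist_CMV_Puro_6 backbone that carries the wild-type SARS-CoV-2 ORF7a coding sequence. It is maintained in E. coli as a high-copy plasmid through a ColE1/pUC-type origin and selected with ampicillin via a full-length β-lactamase gene. A short additional β-lactamase fragment also appears in the annotation and is probably a backbone remnant. For selection in mammalian cells, a separate cassette places the puromycin N-acetyltransferase gene under the human ubiquitin C promoter, followed by a synthetic polyadenylation signal.

The ORF7a open reading frame sits at the start of the sequence record, immediately downstream (across the circular junction) of the CMV immediate-early enhancer and promoter elements, which the annotation tool detects as an enhancer plus partial and truncated promoter matches. An SV40 polyadenylation signal lies after the insert. The catalogue lists a backbone-encoded C-terminal tag consisting of a TEV protease cleavage site and an S-tag, which would allow detection or affinity capture of the protein and later removal of the tag. These elements are not annotated in the feature table, although unannotated sequence between the ORF and the poly(A) signal could hold them. The expression unit and the bacterial elements are bracketed by T7 and rrnG transcription terminators, extra synthetic poly(A) signals and 5' and 3' β-globin insulator elements, which likely limit read-through and interference between cassettes.

ORF7a is a viral accessory protein described as an antagonist of the host restriction factor tetherin (BST2). The construct is suited to transient or puromycin-selected expression of tagged ORF7a in mammalian cells, for example to study its function and interactions with host proteins.
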