Features (pLannotate 1.2.2; 19 found; start..end, strand, type, name):
      5..367     +  CDS            NS7A_SARS2: Experimental evidence at protein level: Swiss-Prot protein existence level 1. Plays a role as antagonist of host tetherin (BST2), disrupting its antiviral effect. Acts by binding to BST2 thereby interfering with its glycosylation. May suppress small interfering RNA (siRNA). May bind to host ITGAL, thereby playing a role in attachment or modulation of leukocytes. From Severe acute respiratory syndrome coronavirus 2 (2019-nCoV) (SARS-CoV-2).
    486..607     -  polyA_signal   SV40 poly(A) signal: SV40 polyadenylation signal
    630..699     -  CDS            large T antigen (fragment): large T antigen from SV40 (simian virus 40)
    722..768     +  terminator     T7 terminator: transcription terminator for bacteriophage T7 RNA polymerase
    798..934     +  terminator     rrnG terminator: transcription terminator from the E. coli ribosomal RNA rrnG operon (Albrechtsen et al., 1991)
    979..1050    +  misc_feature   3' β-globin insulator: insulator downstream of the human β-globin locus (Farrell et al., 2002)
   1276..1864    -  rep_origin     ori: high-copy-number ColE1/pMB1/pBR322/pUC origin of replication
   2036..2100    -  CDS            bla(M) (fragment): β-lactamase lacking the signal sequence; bla(M); allows cytosolic expression of β-lactamase
   2364..3573    +  promoter       UbC promoter: human ubiquitin C promoter
   3577..4174    +  CDS            PuroR (fragment): puromycin N-acetyltransferase; pac from Streptomyces; confers resistance to puromycin
   4203..4251    +  polyA_signal   poly(A) signal: synthetic polyadenylation signal
   4517..5377    +  CDS            AmpR: β-lactamase; bla; confers resistance to ampicillin, carbenicillin, and related antibiotics
   5390..5526    +  terminator     rrnG terminator: transcription terminator from the E. coli ribosomal RNA rrnG operon (Albrechtsen et al., 1991)
   5671..5742    +  misc_feature   5' β-globin insulator: insulator upstream of the human β-globin locus (Farrell et al., 2002)
   5747..5793    -  terminator     T7 terminator: transcription terminator for bacteriophage T7 RNA polymerase
   5811..5859    -  polyA_signal   poly(A) signal: synthetic polyadenylation signal
   5940..6243    +  enhancer       CMV enhancer: human cytomegalovirus immediate early enhancer
   6316..6333    -  promoter       CMV promoter (fragment): human cytomegalovirus (CMV) immediate early promoter
   6396..6447    +  promoter       CMVd2 promoter: truncated human cytomegalovirus (CMV) immediate early promoter that yields moderately reduced expression relative to the full-length promoter
>Addgene plasmid #152688 | pGBW-m4133777 | depositor full sequence | sequence record 295700 | Full Sequence
CACCATGAAGATCATTTTGTTCCTGGCTCTTATAACTCTCGCCACCTGTGAGCTGTACCACTATCAGGAA
TGCGTTAGGGGTACGACAGTGCTCTTAAAAGAGCCTTGCTCATCGGGCACCTATGAAGGGAATAGCCCGT
TTCATCCCCTGGCAGATAACAAGTTTGCGCTAACATGTTTCAGTACTCAATTTGCCTTCGCTTGCCCAGA
CGGAGTCAAACACGTATACCAGCTGAGAGCACGGTCTGTCTCCCCCAAGTTATTCATCCGCCAGGAGGAA
GTGCAAGAGCTCTACAGCCCAATTTTTCTTATAGTTGCCGCTATCGTGTTCATTACCCTGTGTTTTACTC
TCAAACGTAAGACAGAAGAAAACCTTTACTTTCAGTCGAAAGAAACCGCGGCAGCTAAGTTCGAGAGGCA
GCACATGGACAGTTAAGCTAGCTTGACTGACTGAGATACAGCGTACCTTCAGCTCACAGACATGATAAGA
TACATTGATGAGTTTGGACAAACCACAACTAGAATGCAGTGAAAAAAATGCTTTATTTGTGAAATTTGTG
ATGCTATTGCTTTATTTGTAACCATTATAAGCTGCAATAAACAAGTTAACAACAACAATTGCATTCATTT
TATGTTTCAGGTTCAGGGGGAGGTGTGGGAGGTTTTTTAAAGCAAGTAAAACCTCTACAAATGTGGTATT
GGCCCATCTCTATCGGTATCGTAGCATAACCCCTTGGGGCCTCTAAACGGGTCTTGAGGGGTTTTTTGTG
CCCCTCGGGCCGGATTGCTATCTACCGGCATTGGCGCAGAAAAAAATGCCTGATGCGACGCTGCGCGTCT
TATACTCCCACATATGCCAGATTCAGCAACGGATACGGCTTCCCCAACTTGCCCACTTCCATACGTGTCC
TCCTTACCAGAAATTTATCCTTAAGGTCGTCAGCTATCCTGCAGGCGATCTCTCGATTTCGATCAAGACA
TTCCTTTAATGGTCTTTTCTGGACACCACTAGGGGTCAGAAGTAGTTCATCAAACTTTCTTCCCTCCCTA
ATCTCATTGGTTACCTTGGGCTATCGAAACTTAATTAACCAGTCAAGTCAGCTACTTGGCGAGATCGACT
TGTCTGGGTTTCGACTACGCTCAGAATTGCGTCAGTCAAGTTCGATCTGGTCCTTGCTATTGCACCCGTT
CTCCGATTACGAGTTTCATTTAAATCATGTGAGCAAAAGGCCAGCAAAAGGCCAGGAACCGTAAAAAGGC
CGCGTTGCTGGCGTTTTTCCATAGGCTCCGCCCCCCTGACGAGCATCACAAAAATCGACGCTCAAGTCAG
AGGTGGCGAAACCCGACAGGACTATAAAGATACCAGGCGTTTCCCCCTGGAAGCTCCCTCGTGCGCTCTC
CTGTTCCGACCCTGCCGCTTACCGGATACCTGTCCGCCTTTCTCCCTTCGGGAAGCGTGGCGCTTTCTCA
TAGCTCACGCTGTAGGTATCTCAGTTCGGTGTAGGTCGTTCGCTCCAAGCTGGGCTGTGTGCACGAACCC
CCCGTTCAGCCCGACCGCTGCGCCTTATCCGGTAACTATCGTCTTGAGTCCAACCCGGTAAGACACGACT
TATCGCCACTGGCAGCAGCCACTGGTAACAGGATTAGCAGAGCGAGGTATGTAGGCGGTGCTACAGAGTT
CTTGAAGTGGTGGCCTAACTACGGCTACACTAGAAGAACAGTATTTGGTATCTGCGCTCTGCTGAAGCCA
GTTACCTTCGGAAAAAGAGTTGGTAGCTCTTGATCCGGCAAACAAACCACCGCTGGTAGCGGTGGTTTTT
TTGTTTGCAAGCAGCAGATTACGCGCAGAAAAAAAGGATCTCAAGAAGATCCTTTGATCTTTTCTACGGG
GTCTGACGCTCAGTGGAACGAAAACTCACGTTAAGGGATTTTGGTCATGAGATTATCAAAAAGGATCTTC
ACCTAGATCCTTTTAAATTAAAAATGAAGTTTTAAATCAATCTAAAGTATATATGAGTAAACTTGGTCTG
ACAGTTACCAATGCTTAATCAGTGAGGCACCTATCTCAGCGATCTGTCTATTTCGTTCATCCATAGTTGC
ATTTAAATTTCCGAACTCTCCAAGGCCCTCGTCGGAAAATCTTCAAACCTTTCGTCCGATCCATCTTGCA
GGCTACCTCTCGAACGAACTATCGCAAGTCTCTTGGCCGGCCTTGCGCCTTGGCTATTGCTTGGCAGCGC
CTATCGCCAGGTATTACTCCAATCCCGAATATCCGAGATCGGGATCACCCGAGAGAAGTTCAACCTACAT
CCTCAATCCCGATCTATCCGAGATCCGAGGAATATCGAAATCGGGGCGCGCCTGGCCTCCGCGCCGGGTT
TTGGCGCCTCCCGCGGGCGCCCCCCTCGTCACGGCGAGCGCTGCCACGTCAGACGAAGGGCGCAGGAGCG
TCCTGATCCTTCCGCCCGGACGCTCAGGACAGCGGCCCGCTGCTCATAAGACTCGGCCTTAGAACCCCAG
TATCAGCAGAAGGACATTTTAGGACGGGACTTGGGTGACTCTAGGGCACTGGTTTTCTTTCCAGAGAGCG
GAACAGGCGAGGAAAAGTAGTCCCTTCTCGGCGATTCTGCGGAGGGATCTCCGTGGGGCGGTGAACGCCG
ATGATTATATAAGGACGCGCCGGGTGTGGCACAGCTAGTTCCGTCGCAGCCGGGATTTGGGTCGCGGTTC
TTGTTTGTGGATCGCTGTGATCGTCACTTGGTGAGTAGCGGGCTGCTGGGCTGGCCGGGGCTTTCGTGGC
CGCCGGGCCGCTCGGTGGGACGGAAGCGTGTGGAGAGACCGCCAAGGGCTGTAGTCTGGGTCCGCGAGCA
AGGTTGCCCTGAACTGGGGGTTGGGGGGAGCGCAGCAAAATGGCGGCTGTTCCCGAGTCTTGAATGGAAG
ACGCTTGTGAGGCGGGCTGTGAGGTCGTTGAAACAAGGTGGGGGGCATGGTGGGCGGCAAGAACCCAAGG
TCTTGAGCCCTTCGCTAATGCGGGAAAGCTCTTATTCGGGTGAGATGGGCTGGGCACCATCTGGGGACCC
TGACGTGAAGTTTGTCACTGACTGGAGAACTCGGTTTGTCGTCTGTTGCGGGGGCGGCAGTTATGGCGGT
GCCGTTGGGCAGTGCACCCGTACCTTTGGGAGCGCGCGCCCTCGTCGTGTCGTGACGTCACCCGTTCTGT
TGGCTTATAATGCAGGGTGGGGCCACCTGCCGGTAGGTGTGCGGTAGGCTTTTCTCCGTCGCAGGACGCA
GGGTTCGGGCCTAGGGTAGGCTCTCCTGAATCGACAGGCGCCGGACCTCTGGTGAGGGGAGGGATAAGTG
AGGCGTCAGTTTCTTTGGTCGGTTTTATGTACCTATCTTCTTAAGTAGCTGAAGCTCCGGTTTTGAACTA
TGCGCTCGGGGTTGGCGAGTGTGTTTTGTGAAGTTTTTTAGGCACCTTTTGAAATGTAATCATTTGGGTC
AATATGTAATTTTCAGTGTTAGACTTGTAAATTGTCCGCTAAATTCTGGCCGTTTTTGGCTTTTTTGTTA
GACAACATGACCGAGTACAAGCCCACGGTGCGCCTCGCCACCCGCGACGACGTCCCCAGGGCCGTACGCA
CCCTCGCCGCCGCGTTCGCCGACTACCCCGCCACGCGCCACACCGTCGATCCGGACCGCCACATCGAGCG
GGTCACCGAGCTGCAAGAACTCTTCCTCACGCGCGTCGGGCTCGACATCGGCAAGGTGTGGGTCGCGGAC
GACGGCGCCGCGGTGGCGGTCTGGACCACGCCGGAGAGCGTCGAAGCGGGGGCGGTGTTCGCCGAGATCG
GCCCGCGCATGGCCGAGTTGAGCGGTTCCCGGCTGGCCGCGCAGCAACAGATGGAGGGCCTCCTGGCGCC
GCACCGGCCCAAGGAGCCCGCGTGGTTCCTGGCCACCGTCGGCGTCTCGCCCGACCACCAGGGCAAGGGT
CTGGGCAGCGCCGTCGTGCTCCCCGGAGTGGAGGCCGCCGAGCGCGCCGGGGTGCCCGCCTTCCTGGAGA
CCTCCGCGCCCCGCAACCTCCCCTTCTACGAGCGGCTCGGCTTCACCGTCACCGCCGACGTCGAGGTGCC
CGAAGGACCGCGCACCTGGTGCATGACCCGCAAGCCCGGTGCCTAGGCTAGTATGTAAGCCTAGTCTTAG
ATAATAAAATCGCTATCCATCGAAGATGGATGTGTGTTGGTTTTTTGTGTGTGTAACGCTAGGCGCGCCT
GGTGTACCGAGAACGATCCTCTCAGTGCGAGTCTCGACGATCCATATCGTTGCTTGGCAGTCAGCCAGTC
GGAATCCAGCTTGGGACCCAGGAAGTCCAATCGTCAGATATTGTACTCAAGCCTGGTCACGGCAGCGTAC
CGATCTGTTTAAACCTAGATATTGATAGTCTGATCGGTCAACGTATAATCGAGTCCTAGCTTTTGCAAAC
ATCTATCAAGAGACAGGATCAGCAGGAGGCTTTCGCATGAGTATTCAACATTTCCGTGTCGCCCTTATTC
CCTTTTTTGCGGCATTTTGCCTTCCTGTTTTTGCTCACCCAGAAACGCTGGTGAAAGTAAAAGATGCTGA
AGATCAGTTGGGTGCGCGAGTGGGTTACATCGAACTGGATCTCAACAGCGGTAAGATCCTTGAGAGTTTT
CGCCCCGAAGAACGCTTTCCAATGATGAGCACTTTTAAAGTTCTGCTATGTGGCGCGGTATTATCCCGTA
TTGACGCCGGGCAAGAGCAACTCGGTCGCCGCATACACTATTCTCAGAATGACTTGGTTGAGTATTCACC
AGTCACAGAAAAGCATCTTACGGATGGCATGACAGTAAGAGAATTATGCAGTGCTGCCATAACCATGAGT
GATAACACTGCGGCCAACTTACTTCTGACAACGATTGGAGGACCGAAGGAGCTAACCGCTTTTTTGCACA
ACATGGGGGATCATGTAACTCGCCTTGATCGTTGGGAACCGGAGCTGAATGAAGCCATACCAAACGACGA
GCGTGACACCACGATGCCTGTAGCAATGGCAACAACCTTGCGTAAACTATTAACTGGCGAACTACTTACT
CTAGCTTCCCGGCAACAGTTGATAGACTGGATGGAGGCGGATAAAGTTGCAGGACCACTTCTGCGCTCGG
CCCTTCCGGCTGGCTGGTTTATTGCTGATAAATCTGGAGCCGGTGAGCGTGGGTCTCGCGGTATCATTGC
AGCACTGGGGCCAGATGGTAAGCCCTCCCGTATCGTAGTTATCTACACGACGGGGAGTCAGGCAACTATG
GATGAACGAAATAGACAGATCGCTGAGATAGGTGCCTCACTGATTAAGCATTGGTAACCGATTCTAGGTG
CATTGGCGCAGAAAAAAATGCCTGATGCGACGCTGCGCGTCTTATACTCCCACATATGCCAGATTCAGCA
ACGGATACGGCTTCCCCAACTTGCCCACTTCCATACGTGTCCTCCTTACCAGAAATTTATCCTTAAGATC
GTTTAAACTCGACTCTGGCTCTATCGAATCTCCGTCGTTTCGAGCTTACGCGAACAGCCGTGGCGCTCAT
TTGCTCGTCGGGCATCGAATCTCGTCAGCTATCGTCAGCTTACCTTTTTGGCAGCGATCGCGGCTCCCGA
CATCTTGGACCATTAGCTCCACAGGTATCTTCTTCCCTCTAGTGGTCATAACAGCAGCTTCAGCTACCTC
TCAATTCAAAAAACCCCTCAAGACCCGTTTAGAGGCCCCAAGGGGTTATGCTATCAATCGTTGCGTTACA
CACACAAAAAACCAACACACATCCATCTTCGATGGATAGCGATTTTATTATCTAACTGCTGATCGAGTGT
AGCCAGATCTAGTAATCAATTACGGGGTCATTAGTTCATAGCCCATATATGGAGTTCCGCGTTACATAAC
TTACGGTAAATGGCCCGCCTGGCTGACCGCCCAACGACCCCCGCCCATTGACGTCAATAATGACGTATGT
TCCCATAGTAACGCCAATAGGGACTTTCCATTGACGTCAATGGGTGGAGTATTTACGGTAAACTGCCCAC
TTGGCAGTACATCAAGTGTATCATATGCCAAGTACGCCCCCTATTGACGTCAATGACGGTAAATGGCCCG
CCTGGCATTATGCCCAGTACATGACCTTATGGGACTTTCCTACTTGGCAGTACATCTACGTATTAGTCAT
CGCTATTACCATGCTGATGCGGTTTTGGCAGTACATCAATGGGCGTGGATAGCGGTTTGACTCACGGGGA
TTTCCAAGTCTCCACCCCATTGACGTCAATGGGAGTTTGTTTTGGCACCAAAATCAACGGGACTTTCCAA
AATGTCGTAACAACTCCGCCCCATTGACGCAAATGGGCGGTAGGCGTGTACGGTGGGAGGTCTATATAAG
CAGAGCTGGTTTAGTGAACCGTCAGATCAGATCTTTGTCGATCCTACCATCCACTCGACACACCCGCCAG
CGGCCGC
